>Addgene plasmid #216240 | pSIQmate | addgene full sequence | sequence record 430426 | Addgene NGS Result
CTTTCCTGCGTTATCCCCTGATTCTGTGGATAACCGTATTACCGCCTTTGAGTGAGCTGATACCGCTCGC
CGCAGCCGAACGACCGAGCGCAGCGAGTCAGTGAGCGAGGAAGCGGAAGAGCGCCCAATACGCAAACCGC
CTCTCCCCGCGCGTTGGCCGATTCATTAATGCAGCTGGCACGACAGGTTTCCCGACTGGAAAGCGGGCAG
TGAGCGCAACGCAATTAATACGCGTACCGCTAGCCAGGAAGAGTTTGTAGAAACGCAAAAAGGCCATCCG
TCAGGATGGCCTTCTGCTTAGTTTGATGCCTGGCAGTTTATGGCGGGCGTCCTGCCCGCCACCCTCCGGG
CCGTTGCTTCACAACGTTCAAATCCGCTCCCGGCGGATTTGTCCTACTCAGGAGAGCGTTCACCGACAAA
CAACAGATAAAACGAAAGGCCCAGTCTTCCGACTGAGCCTTTCGTTTTATTTGATGCCTGGCAGTTCCCT
ACTCTCGCGTTAACGCTAGCATGGATGTTTTCCCAGTCACGACGTTGTAAAACGACGGCCAGTCTTAACT
GTGGAATGTGTGTCAGTTAGGGTGTGGAAAGTCCCCAGGCTCCCCAGCAGGCAGAAGTATGCAAAGCATG
CATCTCAATTAGTCAGCAACCAGGTGTGGAAAGTCCCCAGGCTCCCCAGCAGGCAGAAGTATGCAAAGCA
TGCATCTCAATTAGTCAGCAACCATAGTCCCGCCCCTAACTCCGCCCATCCCGCCCCTAACTCCGCCCAG
TTCCGCCCATTCTCCGCCCCATGGCTGACTAATTTTTTTTATTTATGCAGAGGCCGAGGCCGCCTCGGCC
TCTGAGCTATTCCAGAAGTAGTGAGGAGGCTTTTTTGGAGGCCTAGGCTTTTGCAAAAAGCTTGCATGCC
TGCAGGTCGGCCGCCACGACCGGTGCCGCCACCATCCCCTGACCCACGCCCCTGACCCCTCACAAGGAGA
CGACCTTCCATGACCGAGTACAAGCCCACGGTGCGCCTCGCCACCCGCGACGACGTCCCCCGGGCCGTAC
GCACCCTCGCCGCCGCGTTCGCCGACTACCCCGCCACGCGCCACACCGTCGACCCGGACCGCCACATCGA
GCGGGTCACCGAGCTGCAAGAACTCTTCCTCACGCGCGTCGGGCTCGACATCGGCAAGGTGTGGGTCGCG
GACGACGGCGCCGCGGTGGCGGTCTGGACCACGCCGGAGAGCGTCGAAGCGGGGGCGGTGTTCGCCGAGA
TCGGCCCGCGCATGGCCGAGTTGAGCGGTTCCCGGCTGGCCGCGCAGCAACAGATGGAAGGCCTCCTGGC
GCCGCACCGGCCCAAGGAGCCCGCGTGGTTCCTGGCCACCGTCGGCGTCTCGCCCGACCACCAGGGCAAG
GGTCTGGGCAGCGCCGTCGTGCTCCCCGGAGTGGAGGCGGCCGAGCGCGCCGGGGTGCCCGCCTTCCTGG
AGACCTCCGCGCCCCGCAACCTCCCCTTCTACGAGCGGCTCGGCTTCACCGTCACCGCCGACGTCGAGGT
GCCCGAAGGACCGCGCACCTGGTGCATGACCCGCAAGCCCGGTGCCTGACGCCCGCCCCACGACCCGCAG
CGCCCGACCGAAAGGAGCGCACGACCCCATGGCTCCGACCGAAGCCACCCGGGGCGGCCCCGCCGACCCC
GCACCCGCCCCCGAGGCCCACCGACTCTAGAGGATCATAATCAGCCATACCACATTTGTAGAGGTTTTAC
TTGCTTTAAAAAACCTCCCACACCTCCCCCTGAACCTGAAACATAAAATGAATGCAATTGTTGTTGTTAA
CTTGTTTATTGCAGCTTATAATGGTTACAAATAAAGCAATAGCATCACAAATTTCACAAATAAAGCATTT
TTTTCACTGCATTCTAGTTGTGGTTTGTCCAAACTCATCAATGTATCTTATCATGTCTGGATCCTCGTTA
AGCTCGGGCCCCAAATAATGATTTTATTTTGACTGATAGTGACCTGTTCGTTGCAACAAATTGATGAGCA
ATGCTTTTTTATAATGCCAACTTTGTACAAAAAAGCAGGCTCCGATACCGCTCGCCGCAGCCGAACGACC
GAGCGCAGCGAGTCAGTGAGCGAGGAAGCGGAAGAGCGCCTGATGCGGTATTTTCTCCTTACGCATCTGT
GCGGTATTTCACACCGCATAGTTAGGCGTTTTGCGCTGCTTCGCGATGTACGGGCCAGATATACGCGTTG
ACATTGATTATTGACTAGTTATTAATAGTAATCAATTACGGGGTCATTAGTTCATAGCCCATATATGGAG
TTCCGCGTTACATAACTTACGGTAAATGGCCCGCCTGGCTGACCGCCCAACGACCCCCGCCCATTGACGT
CAATAATGACGTATGTTCCCATAGTAACGCCAATAGGGACTTTCCATTGACGTCAATGGGTGGAGTATTT
ACGGTAAACTGCCCACTTGGCAGTACATCAAGTGTATCATATGCCAAGTACGCCCCCTATTGACGTCAAT
GACGGTAAATGGCCCGCCTGGCATTATGCCCAGTACATGACCTTATGGGACTTTCCTACTTGGCAGTACA
TCTACGTATTAGTCATCGCTATTACCATGGTGATGCGGTTTTGGCAGTACATCAATGGGCGTGGATAGCG
GTTTGACTCACGGGGATTTCCAAGTCTCCACCCCATTGACGTCAATGGGAGTTTGTTTTGGCACCAAAAT
CAACGGGACTTTCCAAAATGTCGTAACAACTCCGCCCCATTGACGCAAATGGGCGGTAGGCGTGTACGGT
GGGAGGTCTATATAAGCAGAGCTCTCTGGCTAACTAGAGAACCCACTGCTTACTGGCTTATCGAAATTAA
TACGACTCACTATAGGGAGACCCAAGCTGCCAACATGCCGCCTAAACGCAAGACACTCAATGCCGCTGCC
GAAGCCAATGCCCACGCTGATGGCCATGCTGATGGCAATGCTGATGGTCATGTCGCTAACACTGCAGCAA
GCAGCAACAACGCCCGTTTTGCGGACTTGACCAACATTGACACACCCGGCCTCGGCCCTACCACGACGAC
GTTACTTGTCGAGCCCGCTCGTTCGAAACGCCAGAGAGTCTCGAGGGCCTGTGATCAGTGTCGAGCTGCA
CGTGAAAAGTGTGATGGAATCCAGCCGGCTTGCTTCCCCTGTGTGTCGCAGGGCCGGTCGTGTACCTACC
AGGCCAGTCCCAAGAAGCGAGGAGTCCAGACGGGCTACATCCGCACTCTCGAACTGGCTCTGGCTTGGAT
GTTCGAGAACGTTGCCCGCAGCGAGGACGCCCTCCACAATCTTTTGGTCCGTGATGCTGGCCAGGGCAGC
GCTCTCCTGGTCGGCAAAGACTCGCCTGCTGCAGAACGCCTGCATGCAAGATGGGCGACGAGTCGAGTCA
ACAAAAGCATCACCCGTCTTCTCTCAGGTCAGGCCGCACAAGATCCATCTGAAGACGGCCAATCCCCGTC
CGAAGACATAAATGTCCAAGATCAGGCCGCACAAGATCCATCTGAAGACGGCCAATCCCCGTCCGAAGAC
ATAAATGTCCAAGATGAGTTCCTGGATATGGCCGACTTCGAGTTTGAGCAGATGTTTACCGATGCCCTTG
GAATTGACGAGTACGGTGGGCTGCAGATGAGGCCTGAATGTGTCATACAGGAGCCCAGTAAAAATAAAGA
CAGGCAAAGACAAAAGAAAGACAAAGGAATATTATTACCTGTTAGTACGACCACAGTCGAAGACCACATG
CCCCCGATCATGCAATGTGATCCACCTCCGCCCGAGGCCGCCAGGATTCACGAAGTCGTCCCGAGGTATC
TTTCGGAGAAGCTGATGGAGCAGAACAGGCAGAAGAACATACCACCATTGTCGGCGAATCAGAAGTCTCT
GATCGCGAGGCTCGTGTGGTACCAGGAGGGATATGAGCAGCCCTCCGACGAGGATCTCAAAAGAGTAACG
CAGACTTGGCAGTCGGATGAAGAGGACGAGGAATCCGATCTACCCTTCCGCCAGATCACGGAGATGACGA
TCTTAACGGTCCAGTTGATCGTCGAGTTCGCCAAGGGTCTACCGGGCTTTTCGAAGATATCACAGTCTGA
TCAAATCACCTTATTAAAAGCCTCGTCCAGCGAGGTGATGATGCTGCGGGTGGCGAGGCGATACGACGCC
GCGTCCGACAGCATTCTGTTCGCCAACAACAAGGCGTACACGCGCGACAACTACCGCAAGGCGGGCATGG
CCGAGGTCATCGAAGACCTCCTACACTTCTGCCGGTGCATGTTCGCGATGGGCATGGACAATGTGCACTT
TGCACTGCTCACGGCCATCGTTATATTCTCAGATCGGCCCGGGCTCGAGCAGCCGTCGCTGGTAGAAGAG
ATCCAGAGATACTACCTGAACACGTTGCGAATTTACATCATCAACCAGAACAGCGCGTCGTCGCGCTGCG
CCGTGATCTACGGCAGGATCCTGAGCGTGCTGACCGAGCTACGCACGCTCGGCACGCAAAACTCCAACAT
GTGCATCTCGCTGAAGCTGAAGAACAGGAAGCTGCCGCCGTTCCTCGAGGAGATCTGGGACGTGGCGGAG
GTGGCCACGACGCATCCCACGGTGCTGCCGCCCACCAACCCGGTGGTGCTAGCATGCGGAAGCGGAGCTA
CTAACTTCAGCCTGCTGAAGCAGGCTGGAGACGTGGAGGAGAACCCTGGACCTATGTCACCTAAGAGAAG
AACTCAGGCAGAGAGAGCAATGGAAACTCAGGGGAAACTCATCGCAGCCGCACTCGGGGTCCTCAGAGAA
AAGGGCTACGCAGGATTCCGGATCGCCGATGTGCCAGGAGCAGCTGGTGTCTCACGCGGGGCTCAGAGCC
ACCATTTCCCTACCAAACTGGAGCTGCTCCTGGCAACATTTGAGTGGCTGTATGAACAGATCACTGAGAG
GAGCAGAGCCCGGCTCGCTAAGCTGAAACCAGAGGACGATGTGATTCAGCAGATGCTCGACGATGCAGCC
GAATTCTTTCTGGACGATGACTTCAGCATCTCCCTCGATCTGATTGTGGCTGCAGATCGGGACCCCGCCC
TGCGAGAAGGGATTCAGCGAACCGTGGAGCGCAACCGATTTGTGGTCGAAGATATGTGGCTCGGCGTGCT
GGTGTCTAGGGGACTGAGTAGAGATGACGCCGAGGACATCCTCTGGCTGATTTTCAATTCCGTGAGGGGC
CTCGCTGTCAGATCTCTGTGGCAGAAGGACAAAGAGCGGTTTGAACGAGTCAGAAACAGCACACTGGAAA
TCGCACGGGAGAGATACGCTAAGTTCAAAAGGGGTAAGCCTATCCCTAACCCTCTCCTCGGTCTCGATTC
TACGTAACCGGTGGTGCTATAGCTAGAGGGCCCTATTCTATAGTGTCACCTAAATGCTAGAGCTCGCTGA
TCAGCCTCGACTGTGCCTTCTAGTTGCCAGCCATCTGTTGTTTGCCCCTCCCCCGTGCCTTCCTTGACCC
TGGAAGGTGCCACTCCCACTGTCCTTTCCTAATAAAATGAGGAAATTGCATCGCATTGTCTGAGTAGGTG
TCATTCTATTCTGGGGGGTGGGGTGGGGCAGGACAGCAAGGGGGAGGATTGGGAAGACAATAGCAGGCAT
GCTGGGGATGCGGTGGGCTCTATGGCTTCTGAGGCGGAAAGTTGAGAGGACATTCCAATCATAGGCTGCC
CATCCACCCTCTGTGTCCTCCTGTTAATTAGGTCACTTAACAAAAAGGAAATTGGGTAGGGGTTTTTCAC
AGACCGCTTTCTAAGGGTAATTTTAAAATATCTGGGAAGTCCCTTCCACTGCTGTGTTCCAGAAGTGTTG
GTAAACAGCCCACAAATGTCAACAGCAGAAACATACAAGCTGTCAGCTTTGCACAAGGGCCCAACACCCT
GCTCATCAAGAAGCACTGTGGTTGCTGTGTTAGTAATGTGCAAAACAGGAGGCACATTTTCCCCACCTGT
GTAGGTTCTCGAAGCCGCGGTGCGGGTGCCAGGGCGTGCCCTTGGGCTCCCCGGGCGCGTACTCCACCTC
ACCCATCTATCCAAAACAGCCTTGTGGTCAGTGTTCATCTGCTGACTGTCAACTGTAGCATTTTTTGGGG
TTACAGTTTGAGCAGGATATTTGGTCCTGTAGTTTGCTAACACACCCTGCAGCTCCAAAGGTTCCCCACC
AACAGCAAAAAAATGAAAATTTGACCCTTGAATGGGTTTTCCAGCACCATTTTCATGAGTTTTTTGTGTC
CCTGAATGCAAGTTTAACATAGCAGTTACCCCAATAACCTCAGTTTTAACAGTAACAGCTTCCCACATCA
AAATATTTCCACAGGTTAAGTCCTCATTTAAATTAGGCAAAGGAATTGCTCAACTTTGTATAGAAAAGTT
GGGGTAATCGCTTATCCTCGGATAAACAATTATCCTCACGGGTAATCGCTTATCCGCTCGGGTAATCGCT
TATCCTCGGGTAATCGCTTATCCTCGGGTAATCGCTTATCCTCGGATAAACAATTATCCTCACGGGTAAT
CGCTTATCCGCTCGGGTAATCGCTTATCCTCGGATAAACAATTATCCTCACGGGTAATCGCTTATCCGCT
CGGGTAATCGCTTATCCTCGGGTAATCGCTTATCCTTGCAAGGGTCGACTCTAGAGGGTATATAATGGAT
CCCATCGCGTCTCAGAACAAACAGACAATCTGGTCTGTTTGTACCTCACTTTGAGCTCCTCCACACGAAT
TCCCTCGACCTCGAAGAAGCTTGATTTAGGTGACACTATAGAATACAAGCTACTTGTTCTTTTTGCAGGA
TCCCATCGATTCCGGACTTAAGGCGGCCGCAGTACTCGATTCGAATTCAAGGCCTCTCGAGCCTCTAGAA
CTATAGTGAGTCGTATTACGTAGATCCAGACATGATAAGATACATTGATGAGTTTGGACAAACCACAACT
AGAATGCAGTGAAAAAAATGCTTTATTTGTGAAATTTGTGATGCTATTGCTTTATTTGTAACCATTATAA
GCTGCAATAAACAAGTTAACAACAACAATTGCATTCATTTTATGTTTCAGGGCCGACCCAGCTTTCTTGT
ACAAAGTTGGCATTATAAGAAAGCATTGCTTATCAATTTGTTGCAACGAACAGGTCACTATCAGTCAAAA
TAAAATCATTATTTGCCATCCAGCTGATATCCCCTATAGTGAGTCGTATTACATGGTCATAGCTGTTTCC
TGGCAGCTCTGGCCCGTGTCTCAAAATCTCTGATGTTACATTGCACAAGATAAAAATATATCATCATGAA
CAATAAAACTGTCTGCTTACATAAACAGTAATACAAGGGGTGTTATGAGCCATATTCAACGGGAAACGTC
GAGGCCGCGATTAAATTCCAACATGGATGCTGATTTATATGGGTATAAATGGGCTCGCGATAATGTCGGG
CAATCAGGTGCGACAATCTATCGCTTGTATGGGAAGCCCGATGCGCCAGAGTTGTTTCTGAAACATGGCA
AAGGTAGCGTTGCCAATGATGTTACAGATGAGATGGTCAGACTAAACTGGCTGACGGAATTTATGCCTCT
TCCGACCATCAAGCATTTTATCCGTACTCCTGATGATGCATGGTTACTCACCACTGCGATCCCCGGAAAA
ACAGCATTCCAGGTATTAGAAGAATATCCTGATTCAGGTGAAAATATTGTTGATGCGCTGGCAGTGTTCC
TGCGCCGGTTGCATTCGATTCCTGTTTGTAATTGTCCTTTTAACAGCGATCGCGTATTTCGTCTCGCTCA
GGCGCAATCACGAATGAATAACGGTTTGGTTGATGCGAGTGATTTTGATGACGAGCGTAATGGCTGGCCT
GTTGAACAAGTCTGGAAAGAAATGCATAAACTTTTGCCATTCTCACCGGATTCAGTCGTCACTCATGGTG
ATTTCTCACTTGATAACCTTATTTTTGACGAGGGGAAATTAATAGGTTGTATTGATGTTGGACGAGTCGG
AATCGCAGACCGATACCAGGATCTTGCCATCCTATGGAACTGCCTCGGTGAGTTTTCTCCTTCATTACAG
AAACGGCTTTTTCAAAAATATGGTATTGATAATCCTGATATGAATAAATTGCAGTTTCATTTGATGCTCG
ATGAGTTTTTCTAATCAGAATTGGTTAATTGGTTGTAACACTGGCAGAGCATTACGCTGACTTGACGGGA
CGGCGCAAGCTCATGACCAAAATCCCTTAACGTGAGTTACGCGTCGTTCCACTGAGCGTCAGACCCCGTA
GAAAAGATCAAAGGATCTTCTTGAGATCCTTTTTTTCTGCGCGTAATCTGCTGCTTGCAAACAAAAAAAC
CACCGCTACCAGCGGTGGTTTGTTTGCCGGATCAAGAGCTACCAACTCTTTTTCCGAAGGTAACTGGCTT
CAGCAGAGCGCAGATACCAAATACTGTTCTTCTAGTGTAGCCGTAGTTAGGCCACCACTTCAAGAACTCT
GTAGCACCGCCTACATACCTCGCTCTGCTAATCCTGTTACCAGTGGCTGCTGCCAGTGGCGATAAGTCGT
GTCTTACCGGGTTGGACTCAAGACGATAGTTACCGGATAAGGCGCAGCGGTCGGGCTGAACGGGGGGTTC
GTGCACACAGCCCAGCTTGGAGCGAACGACCTACACCGAACTGAGATACCTACAGCGTGAGCTATGAGAA
AGCGCCACGCTTCCCGAAGGGAGAAAGGCGGACAGGTATCCGGTAAGCGGCAGGGTCGGAACAGGAGAGC
GCACGAGGGAGCTTCCAGGGGGAAACGCCTGGTATCTTTATAGTCCTGTCGGGTTTCGCCACCTCTGACT
TGAGCGTCGATTTTTGTGATGCTCGTCAGGGGGGCGGAGCCTATGGAAAAACGCCAGCAACGCGGCCTTT
TTACGGTTCCTGGCCTTTTGCTGGCCTTTTGCTCACATGTT
Features (pLannotate 1.2.2; 35 found; start..end, strand, type, name):
    121..213     +  CDS            lacI (fragment): lac repressor; lacI; The lac repressor binds to the lac operator to inhibit transcription in E. coli. This inhibition can be relieved by adding lactose or isopropyl-β-D-thiogalactopyranoside (IPTG).
    268..295     -  terminator     rrnB T2 terminator: transcription terminator T2 from the E. coli rrnB gene
    427..470     +  terminator     rrnB T1 terminator: Escherichia coli rrnB; transcription terminator T1 from the E. coli rrnB gene
    517..553     -  CDS            lacZα (fragment): LacZα fragment of β-galactosidase; lacZ fragment
    568..897     +  promoter       SV40 promoter: SV40 enhancer and early promoter
    898..919     -  misc_feature   MCS (fragment): pUC18/19 multiple cloning site
    990..1589    +  CDS            PuroR: puromycin N-acetyltransferase; pac from Streptomyces alboniger; confers resistance to puromycin
   1639..1704    +  CDS            dmpM (fragment): DMPM_STRAD - Protein inferred from homology: Swiss-Prot protein existence level 3. From Streptomyces alboniger.
   1713..1796    +  CDS            large T antigen (fragment): large T antigen from SV40 (simian virus 40)
   1819..1953    +  polyA_signal   SV40 poly(A) signal: SV40 polyadenylation signal
   1972..2071    +  protein_bind   attL1: mutant version of attL; recombination site for the Gateway® LR reaction LR Clonase™
   2077..2134    +  rep_origin     RSF ori (fragment): Plasmids containing the RSF 1030 origin of replication can be propagated in E. coli cells that contain additional plasmids with compatible origins.
   2139..2190    -  misc_feature   bom (fragment): basis of mobility region from pBR322
   2240..2619    +  enhancer       CMV enhancer: human cytomegalovirus immediate early enhancer
   2620..2823    +  promoter       CMV promoter: human cytomegalovirus (CMV) immediate early promoter
   2819..2852    +  LTR            5' LTR (truncated) (fragment): truncated 5' long terminal repeat (LTR) from HIV-1
   2868..2886    +  promoter       T7 promoter: promoter for bacteriophage T7 RNA polymerase
   2905..3522    +  CDS            qa-1f (fragment): QA1F_NEUCR - Protein predicted: Swiss-Prot protein existence level 4. Transcription activation of genes for enzymes and proteins of quinate metabolism by binding to a 16 base-pair sequence (consensus 5'- GGRTAARYRYTTAYCC-3') in front of each Qa genes. From Neurospora crassa (strain ATCC 24698 / 74-OR23-1A / CBS 708.71 / DSM 1257 / FGSC 987).
   3592..3660    +  CDS            VP16 AD (fragment): transcriptional activation domain of herpes simplex virus protein VP16 (Triezenberg et al., 1988; Cousens et al., 1989); UL48
   3667..4620    +  CDS            EcR (fragment): ECR_HELVI - Also known as NR1H1. Experimental evidence at protein level: Swiss-Prot protein existence level 1. Receptor for ecdysone. Binds to ecdysone response elements (ECRES) (By similarity). From Heliothis virescens (Tobacco budworm moth).
   4744..5352    +  CDS            cymR: CYMR_PSEPU - Experimental evidence at transcript level: Swiss-Prot protein existence level 2. Involved in the repression of the cym and cmt operons which are responsible of the p-cymene degradation. From Pseudomonas putida (Arthrobacter siderocapsulatus).
   5353..5394    +  CDS            V5 tag: epitope tag from simian virus 5
   5427..5445    -  promoter       SP6 promoter: promoter for bacteriophage SP6 RNA polymerase
   5471..5695    +  polyA_signal   bGH poly(A) signal: bovine growth hormone polyadenylation signal
   6028..6097    +  protein_bind   attB: attB site for the φC31 integrase (Groth et al., 2000) phage φC31 integrase
   6421..6441    +  protein_bind   attB4: mutant version of attB; core recombination site for the Gateway® BP reaction BP Clonase™
   6702..6719    +  promoter       minP (fragment): minimal TATA-box promoter with low basal activity
   6736..6763    +  protein_bind   CuO: CymR-binding P2 operator sequence from the p-cmt operon of Pseudomonas putida (Mullick et al., 2006) CymR
   6814..6832    +  promoter       SP6 promoter: promoter for bacteriophage SP6 RNA polymerase
   6931..6948    -  promoter       T7 promoter (fragment): promoter for bacteriophage T7 RNA polymerase
   6953..7087    -  polyA_signal   SV40 poly(A) signal: SV40 polyadenylation signal
   7126..7225    -  protein_bind   attL2: mutant version of attL; recombination site for the Gateway® LR reaction LR Clonase™
   7243..7261    -  promoter       T7 promoter: promoter for bacteriophage T7 RNA polymerase
   7395..8204    +  CDS            KanR: aminoglycoside phosphotransferase; aph(3')-Ia; confers resistance to kanamycin in bacteria or G418 (Geneticin®) in eukaryotes
   8351..8939    +  rep_origin     ori: high-copy-number ColE1/pMB1/pBR322/pUC origin of replication
