[The description below was written by a language model from this plasmid's Addgene catalogue record and pLannotate feature annotations shown in this document.]
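Description:
pSIQmate is an empty mammalian expression and synthetic-biology backbone that carries an "all-in-one" IQ-Cumate transgene switch, built from the pSIQ vector by adding the cumate repressor CymR and its operator CuO. It is propagated in E. coli through a high-copy ColE1/pUC-type origin with kanamycin selection. An SV40 promoter–driven puromycin N-acetyltransferase cassette with an SV40 poly(A) signal allows selection of transfected mammalian cells. The catalogue lists the backbone as 8,235 bp, whereas the annotated sequence record is 9,001 nt. This difference is consistent with the added CymR/CuO elements, although the record does not explain it.

The regulator unit is driven by the CMV enhancer/promoter and ends in a bGH poly(A) signal. It encodes a chimeric activator annotated as a fragment of the Neurospora crassa qa-1F (QF) DNA-binding transcription factor, a VP16 activation-domain fragment and an ecdysone receptor (EcR) fragment. This is followed by a V5-tagged CymR coding sequence; how the two open reading frames are linked is not annotated. The response unit lies downstream and consists of a minimal TATA-box promoter fragment immediately followed by a CuO operator, a cloning region flanked by SP6 and T7 primer sites, and an SV40 poly(A) signal. The upstream activator-binding sites are not annotated.

This layout suggests a two-layer control scheme. The EcR-containing activator would switch on the minimal promoter in a ligand-dependent way, while CymR bound at CuO would suppress leaky expression until cumate releases it. The record itself states only that the switch is meant for fine-tuning transgene expression in mammalian cells and tissues. Genes of interest are inserted by ligation-independent cloning. Gateway attL1 and attL2 sites flank the whole switch, and a φC31 attB site is also present, which could permit recombinational transfer or integrase-mediated genomic integration.
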