Addgene plasmid #216240: pSIQmate
Purpose: (Empty Backbone) All-in One IQ-Cumate transgene switch, empty vector
Depositing lab: Hyunju Ro. Depositing organization: Chungnam National University. Publication: All-in-one IQ toggle switches with high versatilities for fine-tuning of transgene expression in mammalian cells and tissues. Hong J, Sohn KC, Park HW, Jeon H, Ju E, Lee JG, Lee JS, Rho J, Hur GM, Ro H. Mol Ther Methods Clin Dev. 2024 Feb 2;32(1):101202. doi: 10.1016/j.omtm.2024.101202. eCollection 2024 Mar 14. PubMed 38374964.
Backbone
  Vector backbone: pSIQ
  Backbone size (bp): 8235
  Modifications to backbone: introduced cumate repressor (CymR) and cumate operator (CuO)
  Vector type: Mammalian Expression, Synthetic Biology
  Selectable markers: Puromycin
Growth in bacteria
  Bacterial resistance: Kanamycin, 50 μg/mL
  Growth temperature: 37°C
  Growth strain: DH5alpha
  Copy number: High Copy
Gene/Insert
  Cloning method: Ligation Independent Cloning
  Sequencing primers: 5′ CTGAAGCTGAAGAACAGG; 3′ ggcaactagaaggcacag
Terms and licenses: Academic/Nonprofit Terms; Industry Terms: Not Available to Industry
How to cite: pSIQmate was a gift from Hyunju Ro (Addgene plasmid # 216240 ; http://n2t.net/addgene:216240 ; RRID:Addgene_216240)
